Addgene plasmid #200150: pHHYTK117
Purpose: Type 4a part for Modular Cloning in Yeast
Depositing lab: Johannes Herrmann. Depositing organization: Rheinland-Pfälzische Technische Universität Kaiserslautern. Publication: A modular cloning (MoClo) toolkit for reliable intracellular protein targeting in the yeast Saccharomyces cerevisiae. Simakin P, Koch C, Herrmann JM. Microb Cell. 2023 Feb 28;10(4):78-87. doi: 10.15698/mic2023.04.794. eCollection 2023 Apr 3. PubMed 37009624.
Backbone
  Vector backbone: pYTK001
  Backbone manufacturer: John Dueber Lab, https://doi.org/10.1021/sb500366v
  Vector type: Bacterial Expression, Synthetic Biology
Growth in bacteria
  Bacterial resistance: Chloramphenicol, 25 μg/mL
  Growth temperature: 37°C
  Growth strain: DH5alpha
  Copy number: High Copy
Gene/Insert
  Gene/Insert name: ymNeonGreen
  Species: B. lanceolatum
  Insert size (bp): 712
  Cloning method: Restriction Enzyme; 5′ cloning site BsmBI (destroyed during cloning); 3′ cloning site BsmBI (destroyed during cloning)
Terms and licenses: Academic/Nonprofit Terms; Industry Terms: Not Available to Industry
How to cite: pHHYTK117 was a gift from Johannes Herrmann (Addgene plasmid # 200150 ; http://n2t.net/addgene:200150 ; RRID:Addgene_200150)
