[The description below was written by a language model from this plasmid's Addgene catalogue record and pLannotate feature annotations shown in this document.]
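Description:
pHHYTK117 is a small (about 2.4 kb) part-storage plasmid belonging to a yeast Modular Cloning (MoClo) toolkit designed for targeting proteins to defined intracellular locations in Saccharomyces cerevisiae. It is built on pYTK001, the entry vector of the Yeast Toolkit, into which parts are inserted by BsmBI Golden Gate cloning; the BsmBI sites were destroyed in the process. The plasmid is maintained in E. coli only. It replicates at high copy from a ColE1/pUC-type origin and is selected with chloramphenicol through a cat gene driven by its native promoter, with a lambda t0 terminator downstream of the resistance cassette. The annotated features include no yeast origin, yeast marker or yeast promoter, consistent with its role as a part donor rather than an expression vector.

The payload is ymNeonGreen, a roughly 700 bp coding sequence for the bright, rapidly maturing monomeric green/yellow fluorescent protein derived from Branchiostoma lanceolatum. The "y" prefix suggests a yeast-adapted version, though the record does not say so explicitly. The part is catalogued as Type 4a, which in the Yeast Toolkit syntax is the position immediately after the coding sequence and before the terminator, normally occupied by C-terminal tags. No promoter precedes the insert in this plasmid, so the fluorescent protein is not expected to be expressed from it. Instead, the part is intended to be released and combined with promoter, coding sequence, terminator and other toolkit parts in a hierarchical Golden Gate assembly. The resulting yeast transcription units carry mNeonGreen fused to the C-terminus of a protein of interest, for example to visualise its localisation.
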