Features (pLannotate 1.2.2; 5 found; start..end, strand, type, name):
     17..718     +  CDS            mNeonGreen: mNeonGreen is a basic (constitutively fluorescent) green/yellow fluorescent protein published in 2013, derived from Branchiostoma lanceolatum. It is reported to be a very rapidly-maturing monomer with moderate acid sensitivity.
    739..773     -  terminator     lambda t0 terminator: minimal transcription terminator from phage lambda (Scholtissek and Grosse, 1987)
    847..1503    -  CDS            cat: CAT_ECOLX - Experimental evidence at protein level: Swiss-Prot protein existence level 1. This enzyme is an effector of chloramphenicol resistance in bacteria. From Escherichia coli. This protein is used as a marker in many commonly used cloning vectors, such as pACYC184.
   1504..1601    -  promoter       cat promoter: promoter of the E. coli cat gene encoding chloramphenicol acetyltransferase
   1685..2273    +  rep_origin     ori: high-copy-number ColE1/pMB1/pBR322/pUC origin of replication
>Addgene plasmid #200150 | pHHYTK117 | addgene full sequence | sequence record 396579 | Addgene NGS Result
TCGGTCTCAATCCGACTCTAAGGGTGAAGAAGATAACATGGCTTCTTTGCCAGCCACCCACGAGTTGCAC
ATCTTCGGTTCCATTAACGGTGTCGACTTCGATATGGTCGGTCAAGGTACCGGTAACCCAAACGACGGTT
ACGAAGAATTGAACTTGAAGTCTACCAAGGGCGACTTGCAGTTCTCCCCTTGGATTTTGGTTCCACACAT
CGGTTACGGTTTCCACCAATACTTGCCATACCCAGACGGTATGTCCCCATTCCAAGCCGCCATGGTTGAC
GGTTCTGGTTACCAAGTCCACAGAACCATGCAATTCGAAGACGGTGCTTCCTTGACCGTGAACTACAGAT
ACACCTACGAAGGTTCTCACATCAAGGGCGAAGCCCAAGTTAAGGGTACCGGTTTCCCTGCTGACGGTCC
AGTCATGACTAACTCCTTGACCGCTGCTGACTGGTGTCGTTCCAAGAAGACCTACCCAAACGATAAGACC
ATCATTTCCACTTTCAAGTGGTCCTACACCACCGGTAACGGCAAGAGATACCGCTCTACCGCTCGTACCA
CCTACACCTTCGCCAAGCCAATGGCTGCCAACTACTTGAAGAACCAGCCTATGTACGTCTTCCGTAAGAC
CGAGCTGAAGCATTCCAAGACTGAATTGAACTTCAAGGAATGGCAAAAGGCTTTCACCGACGTCATGGGT
ATGGACGAATTGTACAAGTAATGGCTGAGACCAGACCAATAAAAAACGCCCGGCGGCAACCGAGCGTTCT
GAACAAATCCAGATGGAGTTCTGAGGTCATTACTGGATCTATCAACAGGAGTCCAAGCGAGCTCGATATC
AAATTACGCCCCGCCCTGCCACTCATCGCAGTACTGTTGTAATTCATTAAGCATTCTGCCGACATGGAAG
CCATCACAAACGGCATGATGAACCTGAATCGCCAGCGGCATCAGCACCTTGTCGCCTTGCGTATAATATT
TGCCCATGGTGAAAACGGGGGCGAAGAAGTTGTCCATATTGGCCACGTTTAAATCAAAACTGGTGAAACT
CACCCAGGGATTGGCTGAAACGAAAAACATATTCTCAATAAACCCTTTAGGGAAATAGGCCAGGTTTTCA
CCGTAACACGCCACATCTTGCGAATATATGTGTAGAAACTGCCGGAAATCGTCGTGGTATTCACTCCAGA
GCGATGAAAACGTTTCAGTTTGCTCATGGAAAACGGTGTAACAAGGGTGAACACTATCCCATATCACCAG
CTCACCGTCTTTCATTGCCATACGAAATTCCGGATGAGCATTCATCAGGCGGGCAAGAATGTGAATAAAG
GCCGGATAAAACTTGTGCTTATTTTTCTTTACGGTCTTTAAAAAGGCCGTAATATCCAGCTGAACGGTCT
GGTTATAGGTACATTGAGCAACTGACTGAAATGCCTCAAAATGTTCTTTACGATGCCATTGGGATATATC
AACGGTGGTATATCCAGTGATTTTTTTCTCCATTTTAGCTTCCTTAGCTCCTGAAAATCTCGATAACTCA
AAAAATACGCCCGGTAGTGATCTTATTTCATTATGGTGAAAGTTGGAACCTCTTACGTGCCCGATCAATC
ATGACCAAAATCCCTTAACGTGAGTTTTCGTTCCACTGAGCGTCAGACCCCGTAGAAAAGATCAAAGGAT
CTTCTTGAGATCCTTTTTTTCTGCGCGTAATCTGCTGCTTGCAAACAAAAAAACCACCGCTACCAGCGGT
GGTTTGTTTGCCGGATCAAGAGCTACCAACTCTTTTTCCGAAGGTAACTGGCTTCAGCAGAGCGCAGATA
CCAAATACTGTTCTTCTAGTGTAGCCGTAGTTAGGCCACCACTTCAAGAACTCTGTAGCACCGCCTACAT
ACCTCGCTCTGCTAATCCTGTTACCAGTGGCTGCTGCCAGTGGCGATAAGTCGTGTCTTACCGGGTTGGA
CTCAAGACGATAGTTACCGGATAAGGCGCAGCGGTCGGGCTGAACGGGGGGTTCGTGCACACAGCCCAGC
TTGGAGCGAACGACCTACACCGAACTGAGATACCTACAGCGTGAGCTATGAGAAAGCGCCACGCTTCCCG
AAGGGAGAAAGGCGGACAGGTATCCGGTAAGCGGCAGGGTCGGAACAGGAGAGCGCACGAGGGAGCTTCC
AGGGGGAAACGCCTGGTATCTTTATAGTCCTGTCGGGTTTCGCCACCTCTGACTTGAGCGTCGATTTTTG
TGATGCTCGTCAGGGGGGCGGAGCCTATGGAAAAACGCCAGCAACGCGGCCTTTTTACGGTTCCTGGCCT
TTTGCTGGCCTTTTGCTCACATGTTCTTTCCTGCGTTATCCCCTGATTCTGTGGATAACCGTAG
